>Addgene plasmid #229909 | AiP13030 - pAAV-AiE0462m_3xC2-minBG-SYFP2-WPRE3-BGHpA (Alias: CN3030) | addgene full sequence | sequence record 460599 | Addgene NGS Result
CCTGCAGGCAGCTGCGCGCTCGCTCGCTCACTGAGGCCGCCCGGGCGTCGGGCGACCTTTGGTCGCCCGG
CCTCAGTGAGCGAGCGAGCGCGCAGAGAGGGAGTGGCCAACTCCATCACTAGGGGTTCCTGCGGCCGCAC
GCGTCTGTTCTATCTATTCCTGGGCTTCCACCACACTGTGTTAATGAGGATAACTTTAAAATACATCTTG
ATATTTAGTAGAGCGCATTTCCACGCCTGATTCATCACGAGCACCTTAACTTGTCTTGGTTCTTCTGCGG
AGATGTTGGCACCAGCTTCTTCACCCGTGACTCCAGCTTCTGGGGAACCTGTGCTCTCACTGTTCTATCT
ATTCCTGGGCTTCCACCACACTGTGTTAATGAGGATAACTTTAAAATACATCTTGATATTTAGTAGAGCG
CATTTCCACGCCTGATTCATCACGAGCACCTTAACTTGTCTTGGTTCTTCTGCGGAGATGTTGGCACCAG
CTTCTTCACCCGTGACTCCAGCTTCTGGGGAACCTGTGCTCTCACTGTTCTATCTATTCCTGGGCTTCCA
CCACACTGTGTTAATGAGGATAACTTTAAAATACATCTTGATATTTAGTAGAGCGCATTTCCACGCCTGA
TTCATCACGAGCACCTTAACTTGTCTTGGTTCTTCTGCGGAGATGTTGGCACCAGCTTCTTCACCCGTGA
CTCCAGCTTCTGGGGAACCTGTGCTCTCAGAGCTCGGGCTGGGCATAAAAGTCAGGGCAGAGCCATCTAT
TGCTTACATTTGCTTCTGGGATCCAGATCTTTCGAAGCTAGCGCTACCGGTCGCCACCATGGTGAGCAAG
GGCGAGGAGCTGTTCACCGGGGTGGTGCCCATCCTGGTCGAGCTGGACGGCGACGTAAACGGCCACAAGT
TCAGCGTGTCCGGCGAGGGCGAGGGCGATGCCACCTACGGCAAGCTGACCCTGAAGCTGATCTGCACCAC
CGGCAAGCTGCCCGTGCCCTGGCCCACCCTCGTGACCACCCTGGGCTACGGCGTGCAGTGCTTCGCCCGC
TACCCCGACCACATGAAGCAGCACGACTTCTTCAAGTCCGCCATGCCCGAAGGCTACGTCCAGGAGCGCA
CCATCTTCTTCAAGGACGACGGCAACTACAAGACCCGCGCCGAGGTGAAGTTCGAGGGCGACACCCTGGT
GAACCGCATCGAGCTGAAGGGCATCGACTTCAAGGAGGACGGCAACATCCTGGGGCACAAGCTGGAGTAC
AACTACAACAGCCACAACGTCTATATCACCGCCGACAAGCAGAAGAACGGCATCAAGGCCAACTTCAAGA
TCCGCCACAACATCGAGGACGGCGGCGTGCAGCTCGCCGACCACTACCAGCAGAACACCCCCATCGGCGA
CGGCCCCGTGCTGCTGCCCGACAACCACTACCTGAGCTACCAGTCCAAGCTGAGCAAAGACCCCAACGAG
AAGCGCGATCACATGGTCCTGCTGGAGTTCGTGACCGCCGCCGGGATCACTCTCGGCATGGACGAGCTGT
ACAAGTAAGTCGACGGCGCGCCGCGGCCGCGAATTCGATATCATAATCAACCTCTGGATTACAAAATTTG
TGAAAGATTGACTGGTATTCTTAACTATGTTGCTCCTTTTACGCTATGTGGATACGCTGCTTTAATGCCT
TTGTATCATGCTATTGCTTCCCGTATGGCTTTCATTTTCTCCTCCTTGTATAAATCCTGGTTAGTTCTTG
CCACGGCGGAACTCATCGCCGCCTGCCTTGCCCGCTGCTGGACAGGGGCTCGGCTGTTGGGCACTGACAA
TTCCGTGGCTCGAGAGATCTTCGACTGTGCCTTCTAGTTGCCAGCCATCTGTTGTTTGCCCCTCCCCCGT
GCCTTCCTTGACCCTGGAAGGTGCCACTCCCACTGTCCTTTCCTAATAAAATGAGGAAATTGCATCGCAT
TGTCTGAGTAGGTGTCATTCTATTCTGGGGGGTGGGGTGGGGCAGGACAGCAAGGGGGAGGATTGGGAAG
ACAATAGCAGGCATGAGATCTCACGTGCGGACCGAGCGGCCGCAGGAACCCCTAGTGATGGAGTTGGCCA
CTCCCTCTCTGCGCGCTCGCTCGCTCACTGAGGCCGGGCGACCAAAGGTCGCCCGACGCCCGGGCTTTGC
CCGGGCGGCCTCAGTGAGCGAGCGAGCGCGCAGCTGCCTGCAGGGGCGCCTGATGCGGTATTTTCTCCTT
ACGCATCTGTGCGGTATTTCACACCGCATA
[95 nt withheld, positions 2271-2365]
T
[46 nt withheld, positions 2367-2412]
C
[141 nt withheld, positions 2414-2554]
CCTTTGACGTTGGAGTCCACGTTCTTT
[37 nt withheld, positions 2582-2618]
ACTCTATCTCGGGCTATTCTTTTGATTTATAAGGGATTTTGCCGATTTCGGTCTATTGGTTAAAAAATGA
GCTGATTTAACAAAAATTTAACGCGAATTTTAACAAAATATTAACGTTTACAATTTTATGGTGCACTCTC
AGTACAATCTGCTCTGATGCCGCATAGTTAAGCCAGCCCCGACACCCGCCAACACCCGCTGACGCGCCCT
GACGGGCTTGTCTGCTCCCGGCATCCGCTTACAGACAAGCTGTGACCGTCTCCGGGAGCTGCATGTGTCA
GAGGTTTTCACCGTCATCACCGAAACGCGCGAGACGAAAGGGCCTCGTGATACGCCTATTTTTATAGGTT
AATGTCATGATAATAATGGTTTCTTAGACGTCAGGTGGCACTTTTCGGGGAAATGTGCGCGGAACCCCTA
TTTGTTTATTTTTCTAAATACATTCAAATATGTATCCGCTCATGAGACAATAACCCTGATAAATGCTTCA
ATAATATTGAAAAAGGAAGAGTATGAGTATTCAACATTTCCGTGTCGCCCTTATTCCCTTTTTTGCGGCA
TTTTGCCTTCCTGTTTTTGCTCACCCAGAAACGCTGGTGAAAGTAAAAGATGCTGAAGATCAGTTGGGTG
CACGAGTGGGTTACATCGAACTGGATCTCAACAGCGGTAAGATCCTTGAGAGTTTTCGCCCCGAAGAACG
TTTTCCAATGATGAGCACTTTTAAAGTTCTGCTATGTGGCGCGGTATTATCCCGTATTGACGCCGGGCAA
GAGCAACTCGGTCGCCGCATACACTATTCTCAGAATGACTTGGTTGAGTACTCACCAGTCACAGAAAAGC
ATCTTACGGATGGCATGACAGTAAGAGAATTATGCAGTGCTGCCATAACCATGAGTGATAACACTGCGGC
CAACTTACTTCTGACAACGATCGGAGGACCGAAGGAGCTAACCGCTTTTTTGCACAACATGGGGGATCAT
GTAACTCGCCTTGATCGTTGGGAACCGGAGCTGAATGAAGCCATACCAAACGACGAGCGTGACACCACGA
TGCCTGTAGCAATGGCAACAACGTTGCGCAAACTATTAACTGGCGAACTACTTACTCTAGCTTCCCGGCA
ACAATTAATAGACTGGATGGAGGCGGATAAAGTTGCAGGACCACTTCTGCGCTCGGCCCTTCCGGCTGGC
TGGTTTATTGCTGATAAATCTGGAGCCGGTGAGCGTGGGTCTCGCGGTATCATTGCAGCACTGGGGCCAG
ATGGTAAGCCCTCCCGTATCGTAGTTATCTACACGACGGGGAGTCAGGCAACTATGGATGAACGAAATAG
ACAGATCGCTGAGATAGGTGCCTCACTGATTAAGCATTGGTAACTGTCAGACCAAGTTTACTCATATATA
CTTTAGATTGATTTAAAACTTCATTTTTAATTTAAAAGGATCTAGGTGAAGATCCTTTTTGATAATCTCA
TGACCAAAATCCCTTAACGTGAGTTTTCGTTCCACTGAGCGTCAGACCCCGTAGAAAAGATCAAAGGATC
TTCTTGAGATCCTTTTTTTCTGCGCGTAATCTGCTGCTTGCAAACAAAAAAACCACCGCTACCAGCGGTG
GTTTGTTTGCCGGATCAAGAGCTACCAACTCTTTTTCCGAAGGTAACTGGCTTCAGCAGAGCGCAGATAC
CAAATACTGTTCTTCTAGTGTAGCCGTAGTTAGGCCACCACTTCAAGAACTCTGTAGCACCGCCTACATA
CCTCGCTCTGCTAATCCTGTTACCAGTGGCTGCTGCCAGTGGCGATAAGTCGTGTCTTACCGGGTTGGAC
TCAAGACGATAGTTACCGGATAAGGCGCAGCGGTCGGGCTGAACGGGGGGTTCGTGCACACAGCCCAGCT
TGGAGCGAACGACCTACACCGAACTGAGATACCTACAGCGTGAGCTATGAGAAAGCGCCACGCTTCCCGA
AGGGAGAAAGGCGGACAGGTATCCGGTAAGCGGCAGGGTCGGAACAGGAGAGCGCACGAGGGAGCTTCCA
GGGGGAAACGCCTGGTATCTTTATAGTCCTGTCGGGTTTCGCCACCTCTGACTTGAGCGTCGATTTTTGT
GATGCTCGTCAGGGGGGCGGAGCCTATGGAAAAACGCCAGCAACGCGGCCTTTTTACGGTTCCTGGCCTT
TTGCTGGCCTTTTGCTCACATGT
Features (pLannotate 1.2.2; 14 found; start..end, strand, type, name):
     12..39      +  repeat_region  AAV2 ITR (fragment): inverted terminal repeat of adeno-associated virus serotype 2 inverted
     68..95      +  repeat_region  AAV2 ITR (fragment): inverted terminal repeat of adeno-associated virus serotype 2 inverted
    829..1545    +  CDS            SYFP2: SYFP2 is a basic (constitutively fluorescent) yellow fluorescent protein published in 2006, derived from Aequorea victoria. It is reported to be a very rapidly-maturing monomer with moderate acid sensitivity.
   1585..1742    +  misc_feature   WPRE (fragment): woodchuck hepatitis virus posttranscriptional regulatory element
   1748..1828    +  misc_feature   WPRE (fragment): woodchuck hepatitis virus posttranscriptional regulatory element
   1845..1956    +  polyA_signal   bGH poly(A) signal: bovine growth hormone polyadenylation signal
   2074..2214    +  repeat_region  AAV2 ITR: inverted terminal repeat of adeno-associated virus serotype 2 inverted
   2219..2270    -  misc_feature   bom (fragment): basis of mobility region from pBR322
   2289..2744    +  rep_origin     f1 ori (sequence partly withheld): f1 bacteriophage origin of replication; arrow indicates direction of (+) strand synthesis
   2745..2794    -  misc_feature   bom (fragment): basis of mobility region from pBR322
   2896..2931    -  CDS            rop (fragment): Rop protein, which maintains plasmids at low copy number; rop
   3026..3130    +  promoter       AmpR promoter: bla
   3131..3991    +  CDS            AmpR: β-lactamase; bla; confers resistance to ampicillin, carbenicillin, and related antibiotics
   4162..4750    +  rep_origin     ori: high-copy-number ColE1/pMB1/pBR322/pUC origin of replication
