[The description below was written by a language model from this plasmid's Addgene catalogue record and pLannotate feature annotations shown in this document.]
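Description:
AiP13030 - pAAV-AiE0462m_3xC2-minBG-SYFP2-WPRE3-BGHpA (alias CN3030) is a recombinant AAV transfer plasmid of about 4.8 kb, built to package an enhancer-driven fluorescent reporter into adeno-associated virus for delivery to brain tissue. The plasmid is maintained in bacteria through a high-copy ColE1/pUC-type origin and selected with ampicillin via the β-lactamase gene and its own promoter. An f1 phage origin and small remnants of the pBR322 bom and rop regions are also present in the backbone. AAV2 inverted terminal repeats flank the expression cassette and define the segment that is replicated and packaged into virions. The right ITR is annotated intact, whereas only short fragments of the left ITR were detected, which may reflect the difficulty of sequencing and annotating these hairpin-forming repeats.

The payload is SYFP2, a rapidly maturing monomeric yellow fluorescent protein derived from Aequorea victoria. According to the construct name, it is driven by AiE0462m_3xC2 placed upstream of a minimal beta-globin promoter (minBG). The name suggests a triplicated core of the enhancer. Neither element is annotated in the feature table, but the unannotated stretch between the left ITR and the SYFP2 coding sequence is where they would sit. In this design the minimal promoter is expected to contribute little activity alone, so the enhancer determines which cells express the reporter. Downstream, two adjacent WPRE fragments are consistent with the shortened WPRE3 element that boosts transcript stability and expression, followed by the bovine growth hormone polyadenylation signal. The construct is intended for labelling specific brain cell types with AAV, although the record does not state which cell types this enhancer targets.
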