Addgene plasmid #229909: AiP13030 - pAAV-AiE0462m_3xC2-minBG-SYFP2-WPRE3-BGHpA (Alias: CN3030)
Purpose: AiE0462m_3xC2 is an enhancer sequence, designed to drive AAV-mediated transgene expression in specific brain cell types
Depositing lab: Allen Institute for Brain Science & Jonathan Ting. Depositing organization: Allen Institute. Publication: A suite of enhancer AAVs and transgenic mouse lines for genetic access to cortical cell types. Ben-Simon Y, Hooper M, Narayan S, Daigle TL, Dwivedi D, Way SW, Oster A, Stafford DA, Mich JK, Taormina MJ, Martinez RA, Opitz-Araya X, Roth JR, Alexander JR, Allen S, Amster A, Arbuckle J, Ayala A, Baker PM, Bakken TE, Barcelli T, Barta S, Bendrick J, Bertagnolli D, Bielstein C, Bishwakarma P, Bowlus J, Boyer G, Brouner K, Casian B, Casper T, Chakka AB, Chakrabarty R, Chance RK, Chavan S, Clark M, Colbert K, Collman F, Daniel S, Departee M, DiValentin P, Donadio N, Dotson N, Egdorf T, Fliss T, Gabitto M, Garcia J, Gary A, Gasperini M, Gloe J, Goldy J, Gore BB, Graybuck L, Greisman N, Haeseleer F, Halterman C, Haradon Z, Hastings SD, Helback O, Ho W, Hockemeyer D, Huang C, Huff S, Hunker A, Johansen N, Jones D, Juneau Z, Kalmbach B, Kannan M, Khem S, Kussick E, Kutsal R, Larsen R, Lee C, Lee AY, Leibly M, Lenz GH, Li S, Liang E, Lusk N, Madigan Z, Malloy J, Malone J, McCue R, Melchor J, Mollenkopf T, Moosman S, Morin E, Newman D, Ng L, Ngo K, Omstead V, Otto S, Oyama A, Pena N, Pham T, Phillips E, Pom CA, Potekhina L, Ransford S, Ray PL, Rette D, Reynoldson C, Rimorin C, Rocha D, Ruiz A, Sanchez REA, Sawyer L, Sedeno-Cortes A, Sevigny JP, Shapovalova N, Shepard N, Shulga L, Sigler AR, Siverts L, Soliman S, Somasundaram S, Staats B, Stewart K, Szelenyi E, Tieu M, Trader C, Tran A, van Velthoven CTJ, Walker M, Wang Y, Weed N, Wirthlin M, Wood T, Wynalda B, Yao Z, Zhou T, Ariza J, Dee N, Reding M, Ronellenfitch K, Mufti S, Sunkin SM, Smith KA, Esposito L, Waters J, Thyagarajan B, Yao S, Lein ES, Zeng H, Levi BP, Ngai J, Ting JT, Tasic B. Cell. 2025 May 16:S0092-8674(25)00513-6. doi: 10.1016/j.cell.2025.05.002. PubMed 40403729.
Backbone
  Vector backbone: rAAV
  Vector type: AAV
Growth in bacteria
  Bacterial resistance: Ampicillin, 100 μg/mL
  Growth temperature: 30°C
  Growth strain: NEB Stable
  Copy number: High Copy
Gene/Insert
  Gene/Insert name: SYFP2
  Species: Synthetic
  Cloning method: Restriction Enzyme; 5′ cloning site Unknown (unknown if destroyed); 3′ cloning site Unknown (unknown if destroyed)
Terms and licenses: Academic/Nonprofit Terms; Industry Terms: Not Available to Industry
Depositor comments: Allen Institute plasmid alias: CN3030
How to cite: AiP13030 - pAAV-AiE0462m_3xC2-minBG-SYFP2-WPRE3-BGHpA (Alias: CN3030) was a gift from Allen Institute for Brain Science & Jonathan Ting (Addgene plasmid # 229909 ; http://n2t.net/addgene:229909 ; RRID:Addgene_229909)
